Addgene plasmid #91171: pTaCas9-D10A_6
Purpose: Cas9 only expression, Cas9 Type: TaCas9_D10A (nickase), Plant Selection: PvUbi2:bar
Depositing lab: Daniel Voytas. Depositing organization: University of Minnesota. Publication: A multi-purpose toolkit to enable advanced genome engineering in plants. Cermak T, Curtin SJ, Gil-Humanes J, Cegan R, Kono TJY, Konecna E, Belanto JJ, Starker CG, Mathre JW, Greenstein RL, Voytas DF. Plant Cell. 2017 May 18. pii: tpc.00922.2016. doi: 10.1105/tpc.16.00922. PubMed 28522548.
Backbone
  Vector backbone: pCAMBIA
  Vector type: Plant Expression, CRISPR
  Selectable markers: Basta
Growth in bacteria
  Bacterial resistance: Kanamycin, 50 μg/mL
  Growth temperature: 37°C
  Growth strain: DH5alpha
  Copy number: High Copy
Gene/Insert
  Gene/Insert name: TaCas9_D10A (nickase)
  Species: Synthetic
  Mutation: D10A
  Cloning method: Restriction Enzyme; 5′ cloning site unknown (unknown if destroyed); 3′ cloning site unknown (unknown if destroyed)
  Sequencing primers: 5′ unknown
Terms and licenses: Academic/Nonprofit Terms; Industry Terms: Not Available to Industry
How to cite: pTaCas9-D10A_6 was a gift from Daniel Voytas (Addgene plasmid # 91171 ; http://n2t.net/addgene:91171 ; RRID:Addgene_91171)
