[The description below was written by a language model from this plasmid's Addgene catalogue record and pLannotate feature annotations shown in this document.]
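Description:
pTaCas9-D10A_6 is a pCAMBIA-based binary T-DNA vector of about 15.9 kb for expressing a Cas9 nickase in plants, part of a modular plant genome-engineering toolkit. The backbone has the usual dual-host arrangement. A ColE1/pMB1-type origin with the pBR322 bom site supports high-copy propagation in E. coli. The pVS1 oriV, RepA and StaA functions provide replication and stable maintenance in Agrobacterium. Bacterial selection in both hosts relies on the aphA-3 kanamycin resistance gene, which lies outside the T-DNA.

Between the nopaline-type left and right border repeats are two plant expression units. The payload is TaCas9_D10A, a synthetic Streptococcus pyogenes Cas9 coding sequence carrying the D10A substitution. This change inactivates the RuvC nuclease domain, so the enzyme cuts only one DNA strand. The "Ta" prefix probably indicates wheat codon optimisation, though the record does not say so. The feature table places this gene downstream of a maize polyubiquitin promoter and upstream of the Arabidopsis HSP18.2 terminator. Near the left border, in the opposite orientation, is the bar gene (phosphinothricin acetyltransferase) with a CaMV polyadenylation signal, conferring Basta/glufosinate tolerance on transformed tissue. The catalogue entry names its promoter as PvUbi2, which fits the large unannotated stretch upstream of bar. Remnants of the lac promoter/operator, a pUC polylinker and lacZα flank the Cas9 cassette as leftovers of the cloning region.

The construct is described as Cas9-only, and no guide RNA cassette is annotated, so guides must be supplied from another construct. Nickases of this type are typically used with paired guides to generate offset nicks with lower off-target cleavage, or to stimulate homology-directed repair.
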