Features (pLannotate 1.2.2; 21 found; start..end, strand, type, name):
    291..1085    -  CDS            KanR: aminoglycoside phosphotransferase; aphA-3; confers resistance to kanamycin
   1510..1534    +  misc_feature   LB T-DNA repeat: left border repeat from nopaline C58 T-DNA
   1612..1786    -  polyA_signal   CaMV poly(A) signal: cauliflower mosaic virus polyadenylation signal
   1796..2344    -  CDS            bar: PAT_STRHY - Experimental evidence at protein level: Swiss-Prot protein existence level 1. Inactivates phosphinothricin (PPT) by transfer of an acetyl group from acetyl CoA. Can also acetylate demethylphosphinothricin but not PTT or glutamate. This enzyme is an effector of phosphinothricin tripeptide (PTT or bialaphos) resistance. From Streptomyces hygroscopicus. Introduced by genetic manipulation and expressed in glufosinate-tolerant maize by Dekalb Genetics.
   4212..4271    +  CDS            lacI (fragment): lac repressor; lacI; The lac repressor binds to the lac operator to inhibit transcription in E. coli. This inhibition can be relieved by adding lactose or isopropyl-β-D-thiogalactopyranoside (IPTG).
   4284..4305    +  protein_bind   CAP binding site: CAP binding activates transcription in the presence of cAMP. E. coli catabolite activator protein
   4320..4350    +  promoter       lac promoter: promoter for the E. coli lac operon
   4354..4376    +  protein_bind   lac operator (fragment): The lac repressor binds to the lac operator to inhibit transcription in E. coli. This inhibition can be relieved by adding lactose or isopropyl-β-D-thiogalactopyranoside (IPTG). lac repressor encoded by lacI
   4407..4432    +  misc_feature   MCS (fragment): pUC18/19 multiple cloning site
   4444..6433    +  promoter       Ubi promoter: maize polyubiquitin gene promoter
   6454..10557   +  CDS            cas9: CAS9_STRP1 - Also known as csn1 From Streptococcus pyogenes serotype M1.
  10616..10864   +  terminator     HSP terminator: efficient transcription terminator from the Arabidopsis thaliana heat shock protein 18.2 gene (Nagaya et al., 2010)
  10885..11039   +  CDS            lacZα (fragment): LacZα fragment of β-galactosidase; lacZ fragment
  11105..11129   +  misc_feature   RB T-DNA repeat: right border repeat from nopaline C58 T-DNA
  11469..11870   +  CDS            Y4CG_SINFN (fragment): Protein inferred from homology: Swiss-Prot protein existence level 3. From Sinorhizobium fredii (strain NBRC 101917 / NGR234).
  12430..13059   +  CDS            pVS1 StaA: stability protein from the Pseudomonas plasmid pVS1 (Heeb et al., 2000)
  13488..14561   +  CDS            pVS1 RepA: replication protein from the Pseudomonas plasmid pVS1 (Heeb et al., 2000)
  14627..14821   +  rep_origin     pVS1 oriV: origin of replication for the Pseudomonas plasmid pVS1 (Heeb et al., 2000)
  15024..15063   +  CDS            rop (fragment): Rop protein, which maintains plasmids at low copy number; rop
  15165..15305   +  misc_feature   bom: basis of mobility region from pBR322
  15491..204     -  rep_origin     ori (across the origin): high-copy-number ColE1/pMB1/pBR322/pUC origin of replication
>Addgene plasmid #91171 | pTaCas9-D10A_6 | addgene full sequence | sequence record 182410 | Addgene NGS Result
GTAGGCGGTGCTACAGAGTTCTTGAAGTGGTGGCCTAACTACGGCTACACTAGAAGGACAGTATTTGGTA
TCTGCGCTCTGCTGAAGCCAGTTACCTTCGGAAAAAGAGTTGGTAGCTCTTGATCCGGCAAACAAACCAC
CGCTGGTAGCGGTGGTTTTTTTGTTTGCAAGCAGCAGATTACGCGCAGAAAAAAAGGATCTCAAGAAGAT
CCTTTGATCTTTTCTACGGGGTCTGACGCTCAGTGGAACGAAAACTCACGTTAAGGGATTTTGGTCATGC
ATTCTAGGTACTAAAACAATTCATCCAGTAAAATATAATATTTTATTTTCTCCCAATCAGGCTTGATCCC
CAGTAAGTCAAAAAATAGCTCGACATACTGTTCTTCCCCGATATCCTCCCTGATCGACCGGACGCAGAAG
GCAATGTCATACCACTTGTCCGCCCTGCCGCTTCTCCCAAGATCAATAAAGCCACTTACTTTGCCATCTT
TCACAAAGATGTTGCTGTCTCCCAGGTCGCCGTGGGAAAAGACAAGTTCCTCTTCGGGCTTTTCCGTCTT
TAAAAAATCATACAGCTCGCGCGGATCTTTAAATGGAGTGTCTTCTTCCCAGTTTTCGCAATCCACATCG
GCCAGATCGTTATTCAGTAAGTAATCCAATTCGGCTAAGCGGCTGTCTAAGCTATTCGTATAGGGACAAT
CCGATATGTCGATGGAGTGAAAGAGCCTGATGCACTCCGCATACAGCTCGATAATCTTTTCAGGGCTTTG
TTCATCTTCATACTCTTCCGAGCAAAGGACGCCATCGGCCTCACTCATGAGCAGATTGCTCCAGCCATCA
TGCCGTTCAAAGTGCAGGACCTTTGGAACAGGCAGCTTTCCTTCCAGCCATAGCATCATGTCCTTTTCCC
GTTCCACATCATAGGTGGTCCCTTTATACCGGCTGTCCGTCATTTTTAAATATAGGTTTTCATTTTCTCC
CACCAGCTTATATACCTTAGCAGGAGACATTCCTTCCGTATCTTTTACGCAGCGGTATTTTTCGATCAGT
TTTTTCAATTCCGGTGATATTCTCATTTTAGCCATTTATTATTTCCTTCCTCTTTTCTACAGTATTTAAA
GATACCCCAAGAAGCTAATTATAACAAGACGAACTCCAATTCACTGTTCCTTGCATTCTAAAACCTTAAA
TACCAGAAAACAGCTTTTTCAAAGTTGTTTTCAAAGTTGGCGTATAACATAGTATCGACGGAGCCGATTT
TGAAACCGCGGTGATCACAGGCAGCAACGCTCTGTCATCGTTACAATCAACATGCTACCCTCCGCGAGAT
CATCCGTGTTTCAAACCCGGCAGCTTAGTTGCCGTTCTTCCGAATAGCATCGGTAACATGAGCAAAGTCT
GCCGCCTTACAACGGCTCTCCCGCTGACGCCGTCCCGGACTGATGGGCTGCCTGTATCGAGTGGTGATTT
TGTGCCGAGCTGCCGGTCGGGGAGCTGTTGGCTGGCTGGTGGCAGGATATATTGTGGTGTAAACAAATTG
ACGCTTAGACAACTTAATAACACATTGCGGACGTTTTTAATGTACTGAATTAACGCCGAATTAATTCGGG
GGATCTGGATTTTAGTACTGGATTTTGGTTTTAGGAATTAGAAATTTTATTGATAGAAGTATTTTACAAA
TACAAATACATACTAAGGGTTTCTTATATGCTCAACACATGAGCGAAACCCTATAGGAACCCTAATTCCC
TTATCTGGGAACTACTCACACATTATTATGGAGAAACTCGAGTCAAATCTCGGTGACGGGCAGGACCGGA
CGGGGCGGTACCGGCAGGCTGAAGTCCAGCTGCCAGAAACCCACGTCATGCCAGTTCCCGTGCTTGAAGC
CGGCCGCCCGCAGCATGCCGCGGGGGGCATATCCGAGCGCCTCGTGCATGCGCACGCTCGGGTCGTTGGG
CAGCCCGATGACAGCGACCACGCTCTTGAAGCCCTGTGCCTCCAGGGACTTCAGCAGATGGGTGTAGAGC
GTGGAGCCCAGTCCCGTCCGCTGGTGGCGGGGGCTGACGTACACGGTGGACTCGGCCGTCCAGTCGTAGG
CGTTGCGTGCCTTCCAGGGACCCGCGTAGGCGATGCCGGCGACCTCGCCGTCCACCTCGGCGACGAGCCA
GGGATAGCGCTCCCGCAGACGGACGAGGTCGTCCGTCCACTCCTGCGGTTCCTGCGGCTCGGTACGGAAG
TTGACCGTGCTTGTCTCGATGTAGTGGTTGACGATGGTGCAGACCGCCGGCATGTCCGCCTCGGTGGCAC
GGCGGATGTCGGCCGGGCGTCGTTCTGGGCTCATAAGCTTCTGCAAAAGAGAACCAGACAACAGGGTAAG
TGCCTAGCAGTAAACAAACAGAACTCATCACAAGCAAACAGCAACATCATATTCATACCAACAGGTCATG
TGTGTTCATCACATCATTAGTACTAAGCATGCCATCATCCAAGTATATCAAAGTAAGGGCAAAGAGCATG
CATGATCATCAGGTGCACAAAAGAATCATCAAATTGTAGCAGTACATATCTTCATCTATCATGCATATCT
ATCCATAACAGGACGATGCATGTTGACCAGGTAAAAGCTACAGGATCCTATAGGAACAGCAGCGTATATA
TCTTCACCAATCTTAGCATCTTAATCATGTGGCACATGCAGTTTCAATTTAAGCACATGAGCTAGTTGAT
TATGAGGTACCAGAGAATCATCAAACTGATGTAGCAGCATATATCCTCATCTATCATGCAATCTAATCTA
ATCTAACTAAACAGGAAAGGTGTGCTATTCAGTTAAAAGCTACCGCATCATATACAAACGGCAGCATAAG
AAAAAGCATAATCATCTTAATCATGCAACAAACGCAGATTCATAATAAGCCCAAGAGCTAGCTTGTGATG
ATCTTATTCTACTCTGATCTACAGCAATCAGATAACGACCTAACCTTGCACATGGCAACAAAACAATCGA
TCGGACGAATCAGTTGTTTGTTCCTAGCTAGCACCATCGAACCAGATAATAGATGCACGTACAGATCCCG
AAAACGAACCCAAAAACAGGGCAGACCTAGCTGAACCTAGGCAGCGACCCAGCAGATCGTGAGAACGATC
TCATCTACGAACAGCCTAGAAGCAACCCCACGATTCCCGGACAAACGACCTAAAATCCCCACAAATCACA
TGAGCATGACAGGATAAACAGCGGAACCGATCAGATCTACACGAAAACCCCACCTCCCAGCCACCCACGA
TCAGGAAACACGCGGATCTAGCATGATTTCGTCAACGCCTCAGCCTAGTTCCTAGCCACAGACCAAGCAG
AACCACCAAACCACGCCGAGCGAGGAGATGGGGCAAGAGGACGGGGGAGACGATCGCCGTACCTTGAAGC
GGGGGAAGGATCGCCGAGGGTCGCGAGGAGAGCAATTTGGATTTGGAACCCGGGGGTTGTGCGCTCCGAA
CGATGAGACGATGTGAGATTGTGGGAAGAGGCGCGGAGGGCCCTGTATTTATGGGCTGCGACGGGGGGAG
GAGAGGTGGGGAGGGTTGGGGAAGGAATCCCCCACCCGTGCCGTGACGGTTCCGGGCCGTGTGAGAGGAG
CCCGCTCGTCTCCGCCACGCAATTTCCGCGATCGGAGCGGAGCTTTCGAGAGGCGGCTGGATGGTTGGTG
GCCGTTAGATTTGTAGACGCCGTTAACGCCTCGCCTCCACCGGGAAGAGTTTTGAGCAGCCGCTTATGAC
AATGGCTTAACGACGTTAGACGGAGCGTTAGTGGCAGGCCATGATAGAATAGACGTATTGCAATGGGATT
ATAATTAAATAAATAAGAATATAATAAGATATGGCAAGTCGGCACTCATGACATGGTCTTCGAAATGATA
GTGCTCACTTTCTTAGCCGAGAAAGTTGACGCGACTGATTTAGAAGTTAAGATATTATTTCTCTCTTCTT
TTCTTTCCTCGTCATATAAGGATGAAATAAACTTTAGAGATTGCCGGTAGTGATTTTGGATTTCGGCGAT
CAGGCTTGGTTTGCCGGTTTCGGACGGTGTGCCTTAGGCCACCCGCAGTGTATCTTGTAATGTTCAACCG
ATAAGCAAGGGTGGGGCTCAAGCAAGTAGTAAACAACTATGTCAAATGTCACCATGGTTATGGTCTTGTT
TAGTTGGCTTCTTGGCCGATTCATTAATGCAGCTGGCACGACAGGTTTCCCGACTGGAAAGCGGGCAGTG
AGCGCAACGCAATTAATGTGAGTTAGCTCACTCATTAGGCACCCCAGGCTTTACACTTTATGCTTCCGGC
TCGTATGTTGTGTGGAATTGTGAGCGGATAACAATTTCACACAGGAAACAGCTATGACATGATTACGAAT
TCGAGCTCGGTACCCGGGGATCTGCAGGCGCGCCTGCAGTGCAGCGTGACCCGGTCGTGCCCCTCTCTAG
AGATAATGAGCATTGCATGTCTAAGTTATAAAAAATTACCACATATTTTTTTTGTCACACTTGTTTGAAG
TGCAGTTTATCTATCTTTATACATATATTTAAACTTTACTCTACGAATAATATAATCTATAGTACTACAA
TAATATCAGTGTTTTAGAGAATCATATAAATGAACAGTTAGACATGGTCTAAAGGACAATTGAGTATTTT
GACAACAGGACTCTACAGTTTTATCTTTTTAGTGTGCATGTGTTCTCCTTTTTTTTTGCAAATAGCTTCA
CCTATATAATACTTCATCCATTTTATTAGTACATCCATTTAGGGTTTAGGGTTAATGGTTTTTATAGACT
AATTTTTTTAGTACATCTATTTTATTCTATTTTAGCCTCTAAATTAAGAAAACTAAAACTCTATTTTAGT
TTTTTTATTTAATAATTTAGATATAAAATAGAATAAAATAAAGTGACTAAAAATTAAACAAATACCCTTT
AAGAAATTAAAAAAACTAAGGAAACATTTTTCTTGTTTCGAGTAGATAATGCCAGCCTGTTAAACGCCGT
CGACGAGTCTAACGGACACCAACCAGCGAACCAGCAGCGTCGCGTCGGGCCAAGCGAAGCAGACGGCACG
GCATCTCTGTCGCTGCCTCTGGACCCCTCTCGAGAGTTCCGCTCCACCGTTGGACTTGCTCCGCTGTCGG
CATCCAGAAATTGCGTGGCGGAGCGGCAGACGTGAGCCGGCACGGCAGGCGGCCTCCTCCTCCTCTCACG
GCACCGGCAGCTACGGGGGATTCCTTTCCCACCGCTCCTTCGCTTTCCCTTCCTCGCCCGCCGTAATAAA
TAGACACCCCCTCCACACCCTCTTTCCCCAACCTCGTGTTGTTCGGAGCGCACACACACACAACCAGATC
TCCCCCAAATCCACCCGTCGGCACCTCCGCTTCAAGGTACGCCGCTCGTCCTCCCCCCCCCCCTCTCTAC
CTTCTCTAGATCGGCGTTCCGGTCCATGGTTAGGGCCCGGTAGTTCTACTTCTGTTCATGTTTGTGTTAG
ATCCGTGTTTGTGTTAGATCCGTGCTGCTAGCGTTCGTACACGGATGCGACCTGTACGTCAGACACGTTC
TGATTGCTAACTTGCCAGTGTTTCTCTTTGGGGAATCCTGGGATGGCTCTAGCCGTTCCGCAGACGGGAT
CGATTTCATGATTTTTTTTGTTTCGTTGCATAGGGTTTGGTTTGCCCTTTTCCTTTATTTCAATATATGC
CGTGCACTTGTTTGTCGGGTCATCTTTTCATGCTTTTTTTTGTCTTGGTTGTGATGATGTGGTCTGGTTG
GGCGGTCGTTCTAGATCGGAGTAGAATTAATTCTGTTTCAAACTACCTGGTGGATTTATTAATTTTGGAT
CTGTATGTGTGTGCCATACATATTCATAGTTACGAATTGAAGATGATGGATGGAAATATCGATCTAGGAT
AGGTATACATGTTGATGCGGGTTTTACTGATGCATATACAGAGATGCTTTTTGTTCGCTTGGTTGTGATG
ATGTGGTGTGGTTGGGCGGTCGTTCATTCGTTCTAGATCGGAGTAGAATACTGTTTCAAACTACCTGGTG
TATTTATTAATTTTGGAACTGTATGTGTGTGTCATACATCTTCATAGTTACGAGTTTAAGATGGATGGAA
ATATCGATCTAGGATAGGTATACATGTTGATGTGGGTTTTACTGATGCATATACATGATGGCATATGCAG
CATCTATTCATATGCTCTAACCTTGAGTACCTATCTATTATAATAAACAAGTATGTTTTATAATTATTTT
GATCTTGATATACTTGGATGATGGCATATGCAGCAGCTATATGTGGATTTTTTTAGCCCTGCCTTCATAC
GCTATTTATTTGCTTGGTACTGTTTCTTTTGTCGATGCTCACCCTGTTGTTTGGTGTTACTTCCTGCAGG
GCGATCTATTCGAATGGACAAGAAGTACTCGATCGGCCTCGCCATCGGGACGAACTCAGTTGGCTGGGCC
GTGATCACCGACGAGTACAAGGTGCCCTCTAAGAAGTTCAAGGTCCTGGGGAACACCGACCGCCATTCCA
TCAAGAAGAACCTCATCGGCGCTCTCCTGTTCGACAGCGGGGAGACCGCTGAGGCTACGAGGCTCAAGAG
AACCGCTAGGCGCCGGTACACGAGAAGGAAGAACAGGATCTGCTACCTCCAAGAGATTTTCTCCAACGAG
ATGGCCAAGGTTGACGATTCATTCTTCCACCGCCTGGAGGAGTCTTTCCTCGTGGAGGAGGATAAGAAGC
ACGAGCGGCATCCCATCTTCGGCAACATCGTGGACGAGGTTGCCTACCACGAGAAGTACCCTACGATCTA
CCATCTGCGGAAGAAGCTCGTGGACTCCACCGATAAGGCGGACCTCAGACTGATCTACCTCGCTCTGGCC
CACATGATCAAGTTCCGCGGCCATTTCCTGATCGAGGGGGATCTCAACCCAGACAACAGCGATGTTGACA
AGCTGTTCATCCAACTCGTGCAGACCTACAACCAACTCTTCGAGGAGAACCCGATCAACGCCTCTGGCGT
GGACGCGAAGGCTATCCTGTCCGCGAGGCTCTCGAAGTCCAGGAGGCTGGAGAACCTGATCGCTCAGCTC
CCAGGCGAGAAGAAGAACGGCCTGTTCGGGAACCTCATCGCTCTCAGCCTGGGGCTCACCCCGAACTTCA
AGTCGAACTTCGATCTCGCTGAGGACGCCAAGCTGCAACTCTCCAAGGACACCTACGACGATGACCTCGA
TAACCTCCTGGCCCAGATCGGCGATCAATACGCGGACCTGTTCCTCGCTGCCAAGAACCTGTCGGACGCC
ATCCTCCTGTCAGATATCCTCCGCGTGAACACCGAGATCACGAAGGCTCCACTCTCTGCCTCCATGATCA
AGCGCTACGACGAGCACCATCAGGATCTGACCCTCCTGAAGGCGCTGGTCCGCCAACAGCTCCCGGAGAA
GTACAAGGAGATTTTCTTCGATCAGTCGAAGAACGGCTACGCTGGGTACATCGACGGCGGGGCCTCACAA
GAGGAGTTCTACAAGTTCATCAAGCCAATCCTGGAGAAGATGGACGGCACGGAGGAGCTCCTGGTGAAGC
TCAACAGGGAGGACCTCCTGCGGAAGCAGAGAACCTTCGATAACGGCAGCATCCCCCACCAAATCCATCT
CGGGGAGCTGCACGCCATCCTGAGAAGGCAAGAGGACTTCTACCCTTTCCTCAAGGATAACCGGGAGAAG
ATCGAGAAGATCCTGACCTTCAGAATCCCATACTACGTCGGCCCTCTCGCGCGGGGGAACTCAAGATTCG
CTTGGATGACCCGCAAGTCTGAGGAGACCATCACGCCGTGGAACTTCGAGGAGGTGGTGGACAAGGGCGC
TAGCGCTCAGTCGTTCATCGAGAGGATGACCAACTTCGACAAGAACCTGCCCAACGAGAAGGTGCTCCCT
AAGCACTCGCTCCTGTACGAGTACTTCACCGTCTACAACGAGCTCACGAAGGTGAAGTACGTCACCGAGG
GCATGCGCAAGCCAGCGTTCCTGTCCGGGGAGCAGAAGAAGGCTATCGTGGACCTCCTGTTCAAGACCAA
CCGGAAGGTCACGGTTAAGCAACTCAAGGAGGACTACTTCAAGAAGATCGAGTGCTTCGATTCGGTCGAG
ATCAGCGGCGTTGAGGACCGCTTCAACGCCAGCCTCGGGACCTACCACGATCTCCTGAAGATCATCAAGG
ATAAGGACTTCCTGGACAACGAGGAGAACGAGGATATCCTGGAGGACATCGTGCTGACCCTCACGCTGTT
CGAGGACAGGGAGATGATCGAGGAGCGCCTGAAGACGTACGCCCATCTCTTCGATGACAAGGTCATGAAG
CAACTCAAGCGCCGGAGATACACCGGCTGGGGGAGGCTGTCCCGCAAGCTCATCAACGGCATCCGGGACA
AGCAGTCCGGGAAGACCATCCTCGACTTCCTCAAGAGCGATGGCTTCGCCAACAGGAACTTCATGCAACT
GATCCACGATGACAGCCTCACCTTCAAGGAGGATATCCAAAAGGCTCAAGTGAGCGGCCAGGGGGACTCG
CTGCACGAGCATATCGCGAACCTCGCTGGCTCCCCCGCGATCAAGAAGGGCATCCTCCAGACCGTGAAGG
TTGTGGACGAGCTCGTGAAGGTCATGGGCCGGCACAAGCCTGAGAACATCGTCATCGAGATGGCCAGAGA
GAACCAAACCACGCAGAAGGGGCAAAAGAACTCTAGGGAGCGCATGAAGCGCATCGAGGAGGGCATCAAG
GAGCTGGGGTCCCAAATCCTCAAGGAGCACCCAGTGGAGAACACCCAACTGCAGAACGAGAAGCTCTACC
TGTACTACCTCCAGAACGGCAGGGATATGTACGTGGACCAAGAGCTGGATATCAACCGCCTCAGCGATTA
CGACGTCGATCATATCGTTCCCCAGTCTTTCCTGAAGGATGACTCCATCGACAACAAGGTCCTCACCAGG
TCGGACAAGAACCGCGGCAAGTCAGATAACGTTCCATCTGAGGAGGTCGTTAAGAAGATGAAGAACTACT
GGAGGCAGCTCCTGAACGCCAAGCTGATCACGCAAAGGAAGTTCGACAACCTCACCAAGGCTGAGAGAGG
CGGGCTCTCAGAGCTGGACAAGGCCGGCTTCATCAAGCGGCAGCTGGTCGAGACCAGACAAATCACGAAG
CACGTTGCGCAAATCCTCGACTCTCGGATGAACACGAAGTACGATGAGAACGACAAGCTGATCAGGGAGG
TTAAGGTGATCACCCTGAAGTCTAAGCTCGTCTCCGACTTCAGGAAGGATTTCCAGTTCTACAAGGTTCG
CGAGATCAACAACTACCACCATGCCCATGACGCTTACCTCAACGCTGTGGTCGGCACCGCTCTGATCAAG
AAGTACCCAAAGCTGGAGTCCGAGTTCGTGTACGGGGACTACAAGGTTTACGATGTGCGCAAGATGATCG
CCAAGTCGGAGCAAGAGATCGGCAAGGCTACCGCCAAGTACTTCTTCTACTCAAACATCATGAACTTCTT
CAAGACCGAGATCACGCTGGCCAACGGCGAGATCCGGAAGAGACCGCTCATCGAGACCAACGGCGAGACG
GGGGAGATCGTGTGGGACAAGGGCAGGGATTTCGCGACCGTCCGCAAGGTTCTCTCCATGCCCCAGGTGA
ACATCGTCAAGAAGACCGAGGTCCAAACGGGCGGGTTCTCAAAGGAGTCTATCCTGCCTAAGCGGAACAG
CGACAAGCTCATCGCCAGAAAGAAGGACTGGGACCCAAAGAAGTACGGCGGGTTCGACAGCCCTACCGTG
GCCTACTCGGTCCTGGTTGTGGCGAAGGTTGAGAAGGGCAAGTCCAAGAAGCTCAAGAGCGTGAAGGAGC
TCCTGGGGATCACCATCATGGAGAGGTCCAGCTTCGAGAAGAACCCAATCGACTTCCTGGAGGCCAAGGG
CTACAAGGAGGTGAAGAAGGACCTGATCATCAAGCTCCCGAAGTACTCTCTCTTCGAGCTGGAGAACGGC
AGGAAGAGAATGCTGGCTTCCGCTGGCGAGCTCCAGAAGGGGAACGAGCTCGCGCTGCCAAGCAAGTACG
TGAACTTCCTCTACCTGGCTTCCCACTACGAGAAGCTCAAGGGCAGCCCGGAGGACAACGAGCAAAAGCA
GCTGTTCGTCGAGCAGCACAAGCATTACCTCGACGAGATCATCGAGCAAATCTCCGAGTTCAGCAAGCGC
GTGATCCTCGCCGACGCGAACCTGGATAAGGTCCTCTCCGCCTACAACAAGCACCGGGACAAGCCCATCA
GAGAGCAAGCGGAGAACATCATCCATCTCTTCACCCTGACGAACCTCGGCGCTCCTGCTGCTTTCAAGTA
CTTCGACACCACGATCGATCGGAAGAGATACACCTCCACGAAGGAGGTCCTGGACGCGACCCTCATCCAC
CAGTCGATCACCGGCCTGTACGAGACGAGGATCGACCTCTCACAACTCGGCGGGGATAAGAGACCCGCAG
CAACCAAGAAGGCAGGGCAAGCAAAGAAGAAGAAGTGACTCGAGATATGAAGATGAAGATGAAATATTTG
GTGTGTCAAATAAAAAGCTTGTGTGCTTAAGTTTGTGTTTTTTTCTTGGCTTGTTGTGTTATGAATTTGT
GGCTTTTTCTAATATTAAATGAATGTAAGATCACATTATAATGAATAAACAAATGTTTCTATAATCCATT
GTGAATGTTTTGTTGGATCTCTTCTGCAGCATATAACTACTGTATGTGCTATGGTATGGACTATGGAATA
TGATTAAAGATAAGGAGCTCCGGTGACGGACTGGCACTGGCCGTCGTTTTACAACGTCGTGACTGGGAAA
ACCCTGGCGTTACCCAACTTAATCGCCTTGCAGCACATCCCCCTTTCGCCAGCTGGCGTAATAGCGAAGA
GGCCCGCACCGATCGCCCTTCCCAACAGTTGCGCAGCCTGAATGGCGAATGCTAGAGCAGCTTGAGCTTG
GATCAGATTGTCGTTTCCCGCCTTCAGTTTAAACTATCAGTGTTTGACAGGATATATTGGCGGGTAAACC
TAAGAGAAAAGAGCGTTTATTAGAATAATCGGATATTTAAAAGGGCGTGAAAAGGTTTATCCGTTCGTCC
ATTTGTATGTGCATGCCAACCACAGGGTTCCCCTCGGGATCAAAGTACTTTGATCCAACCCCTCCGCTGC
TATAGTGCAGTCGGCTTCTGACGTTCAGTGCAGCCGTCTTCTGAAAACGACATGTCGCACAAGTCCTAAG
TTACGCGACAGGCTGCCGCCCTGCCCTTTTCCTGGCGTTTTCTTGTCGCGTGTTTTAGTCGCATAAAGTA
GAATACTTGCGACTAGAACCGGAGACATTACGCCATGAACAAGAGCGCCGCCGCTGGCCTGCTGGGCTAT
GCCCGCGTCAGCACCGACGACCAGGACTTGACCAACCAACGGGCCGAACTGCACGCGGCCGGCTGCACCA
AGCTGTTTTCCGAGAAGATCACCGGCACCAGGCGCGACCGCCCGGAGCTGGCCAGGATGCTTGACCACCT
ACGCCCTGGCGACGTTGTGACAGTGACCAGGCTAGACCGCCTGGCCCGCAGCACCCGCGACCTACTGGAC
ATTGCCGAGCGCATCCAGGAGGCCGGCGCGGGCCTGCGTAGCCTGGCAGAGCCGTGGGCCGACACCACCA
CGCCGGCCGGCCGCATGGTGTTGACCGTGTTCGCCGGCATTGCCGAGTTCGAGCGTTCCCTAATCATCGA
CCGCACCCGGAGCGGGCGCGAGGCCGCCAAGGCCCGAGGCGTGAAGTTTGGCCCCCGCCCTACCCTCACC
CCGGCACAGATCGCGCACGCCCGCGAGCTGATCGACCAGGAAGGCCGCACCGTGAAAGAGGCGGCTGCAC
TGCTTGGCGTGCATCGCTCGACCCTGTACCGCGCACTTGAGCGCAGCGAGGAAGTGACGCCCACCGAGGC
CAGGCGGCGCGGTGCCTTCCGTGAGGACGCATTGACCGAGGCCGACGCCCTGGCGGCCGCCGAGAATGAA
CGCCAAGAGGAACAAGCATGAAACCGCACCAGGACGGCCAGGACGAACCGTTTTTCATTACCGAAGAGAT
CGAGGCGGAGATGATCGCGGCCGGGTACGTGTTCGAGCCGCCCGCGCACGGCTCAACCGTGCGGCTGCAT
GAAATCCTGGCCGGTTTGTCTGATGCCAAGCTGGCGGCCTGGCCGGCCAGCTTGGCCGCTGAAGAAACCG
AGCGCCGCCGTCTAAAAAGGTGATGTGTATTTGAGTAAAACAGCTTGCGTCATGCGGTCGCTGCGTATAT
GATGCGATGAGTAAATAAACAAATACGCAAGGGGAACGCATGAAGGTTATCGCTGTACTTAACCAGAAAG
GCGGGTCAGGCAAGACGACCATCGCAACCCATCTAGCCCGCGCCCTGCAACTCGCCGGGGCCGATGTTCT
GTTAGTCGATTCCGATCCCCAGGGCAGTGCCCGCGATTGGGCGGCCGTGCGGGAAGATCAACCGCTAACC
GTTGTCGGCATCGACCGCCCGACGATTGACCGCGACGTGAAGGCCATCGGCCGGCGCGACTTCGTAGTGA
TCGACGGAGCGCCCCAGGCGGCGGACTTGGCTGTGTCCGCGATCAAGGCAGCCGACTTCGTGCTGATTCC
GGTGCAGCCAAGCCCTTACGACATATGGGCCACCGCCGACCTGGTGGAGCTGGTTAAGCAGCGCATTGAG
GTCACGGATGGAAGGCTACAAGCGGCCTTTGTCGTGTCGCGGGCGATCAAAGGCACGCGCATCGGCGGTG
AGGTTGCCGAGGCGCTGGCCGGGTACGAGCTGCCCATTCTTGAGTCCCGTATCACGCAGCGCGTGAGCTA
CCCAGGCACTGCCGCCGCCGGCACAACCGTTCTTGAATCAGAACCCGAGGGCGACGCTGCCCGCGAGGTC
CAGGCGCTGGCCGCTGAAATTAAATCAAAACTCATTTGAGTTAATGAGGTAAAGAGAAAATGAGCAAAAG
CACAAACACGCTAAGTGCCGGCCGTCCGAGCGCACGCAGCAGCAAGGCTGCAACGTTGGCCAGCCTGGCA
GACACGCCAGCCATGAAGCGGGTCAACTTTCAGTTGCCGGCGGAGGATCACACCAAGCTGAAGATGTACG
CGGTACGCCAAGGCAAGACCATTACCGAGCTGCTATCTGAATACATCGCGCAGCTACCAGAGTAAATGAG
CAAATGAATAAATGAGTAGATGAATTTTAGCGGCTAAAGGAGGCGGCATGGAAAATCAAGAACAACCAGG
CACCGACGCCGTGGAATGCCCCATGTGTGGAGGAACGGGCGGTTGGCCAGGCGTAAGCGGCTGGGTTGCC
TGCCGGCCCTGCAATGGCACTGGAACCCCCAAGCCCGAGGAATCGGCGTGAGCGGTCGCAAACCATCCGG
CCCGGTACAAATCGGCGCGGCGCTGGGTGATGACCTGGTGGAGAAGTTGAAGGCCGCGCAGGCCGCCCAG
CGGCAACGCATCGAGGCAGAAGCACGCCCCGGTGAATCGTGGCAAGCGGCCGCTGATCGAATCCGCAAAG
AATCCCGGCAACCGCCGGCAGCCGGTGCGCCGTCGATTAGGAAGCCGCCCAAGGGCGACGAGCAACCAGA
TTTTTTCGTTCCGATGCTCTATGACGTGGGCACCCGCGATAGTCGCAGCATCATGGACGTGGCCGTTTTC
CGTCTGTCGAAGCGTGACCGACGAGCTGGCGAGGTGATCCGCTACGAGCTTCCAGACGGGCACGTAGAGG
TTTCCGCAGGGCCGGCCGGCATGGCCAGTGTGTGGGATTACGACCTGGTACTGATGGCGGTTTCCCATCT
AACCGAATCCATGAACCGATACCGGGAAGGGAAGGGAGACAAGCCCGGCCGCGTGTTCCGTCCACACGTT
GCGGACGTACTCAAGTTCTGCCGGCGAGCCGATGGCGGAAAGCAGAAAGACGACCTGGTAGAAACCTGCA
TTCGGTTAAACACCACGCACGTTGCCATGCAGCGTACGAAGAAGGCCAAGAACGGCCGCCTGGTGACGGT
ATCCGAGGGTGAAGCCTTGATTAGCCGCTACAAGATCGTAAAGAGCGAAACCGGGCGGCCGGAGTACATC
GAGATCGAGCTAGCTGATTGGATGTACCGCGAGATCACAGAAGGCAAGAACCCGGACGTGCTGACGGTTC
ACCCCGATTACTTTTTGATCGATCCCGGCATCGGCCGTTTTCTCTACCGCCTGGCACGCCGCGCCGCAGG
CAAGGCAGAAGCCAGATGGTTGTTCAAGACGATCTACGAACGCAGTGGCAGCGCCGGAGAGTTCAAGAAG
TTCTGTTTCACCGTGCGCAAGCTGATCGGGTCAAATGACCTGCCGGAGTACGATTTGAAGGAGGAGGCGG
GGCAGGCTGGCCCGATCCTAGTCATGCGCTACCGCAACCTGATCGAGGGCGAAGCATCCGCCGGTTCCTA
ATGTACGGAGCAGATGCTAGGGCAAATTGCCCTAGCAGGGGAAAAAGGTCGAAAAGGCCTCTTTCCTGTG
GATAGCACGTACATTGGGAACCCAAAGCCGTACATTGGGAACCGGAACCCGTACATTGGGAACCCAAAGC
CGTACATTGGGAACCGGTCACACATGTAAGTGACTGATATAAAAGAGAAAAAAGGCGATTTTTCCGCCTA
AAACTCTTTAAAACTTATTAAAACTCTTAAAACCCGCCTGGCCTGTGCATAACTGTCTGGCCAGCGCACA
GCCCAAGAGCTGCAAAAAGCGCCTACCCTTCGGTCGCTGCGCTCCCTACGCCCCGCCGCTTCGCGTCGGC
CTATCGCGGCCGCTGGCCGCTCAAAAATGGCTGGCCTACGGCCAGGCAATCTACCAGGGCGCGGACAAGC
CGCGCCGTCGCCACTCGACCGCCGGCGCCCACATCAAGGCACCCTGCCTCGCGCGTTTCGGTGATGACGG
TGAAAACCTCTGACACATGCAGCTCCCGGAAACGGTCACAGCTTGTCTGTAAGCGGATGCCGGGAGCAGA
CAAGCCCGTCAGGGCGCGTCAGCGGGTGTTGGCGGGTGTCGGGGCGCAGCCATGACCCAGTCACGTAGCG
ATAGCGGAGTGTATACTGGCTTAACTATGCGGCATCAGAGCAGATTGTACTGAGAGTGCACCATATGCGG
TGTGAAATACCGCACAGATGCGTAAGGAGAAAATACCGCATCAGGCCCTCTTCCGCTTCCTCGCTCACTG
ACTCGCTGCGCTCGGTCGTTCGGCTGCGGCGAGCGGTATCAGCTCACTCAAAGGCGGTAATACGGTTATC
CACAGAATCAGGGGATAACGCAGGAAAGAACATGTGAGCAAAAGGCCAGCAAAAGGCCAGGAACCGTAAA
AAGGCCGCGTTGCTGGCGTTTTTCCATAGGCTCCGCCCCCCTGACGAGCATCACAAAAATCGACGCTCAA
GTCAGAGGTGGCGAAACCCGACAGGACTATAAAGATACCAGGCGTTTCCCCCTGGAAGCTCCCTCGTGCG
CTCTCCTGTTCCGACCCTGCCGCTTACCGGATACCTGTCCGCCTTTCTCCCTTCGGGAAGCGTGGCGCTT
TCTCATAGCTCACGCTGTAGGTATCTCAGTTCGGTGTAGGTCGTTCGCTCCAAGCTGGGCTGTGTGCACG
AACCCCCCGTTCAGCCCGACCGCTGCGCCTTATCCGGTAACTATCGTCTTGAGTCCAACCCGGTAAGACA
CGACTTATCGCCACTGGCAGCAGCCACTGGTAACAGGATTAGCAGAGCGAGGTAT
